>Addgene plasmid #13241 | pLPC myc hPOT1 delta OB | addgene full sequence | sequence record 151418 | Addgene NGS result
AGCGCCCAATACGCAAACCGCCTCTCCCCGCGCGTTGGCCGATTCATTAATGCAACTATGGCCATTTAAT
GTAAATACTTAAGAAAAAAAACCAAATTAATTTTGATACATGCTGCATGTGAAAGACCCCCGCTGACGGG
TAGTCAATCACTCAGAGGAGACCCTCCCAAGGAACAGCGAGACCACAAGTCGGATGCAACTGCAAGAGGG
TTTATTGGATACACGGGTACCCGGGCGACTCAGTCAATCGGAGGACTGGCGCCCCGAGTGAGGGGTTGTG
GGCTCTTTTATTGAGCTCGGGGAGCAGAAGCGCGCGAACAGAAGCGAGAAGCGAACTGATTGGTTAGTTC
AAATAAGGCACAGGGTCATTTCAGGTCCTTGGGGCACCCTGGAAACATCTGATGGTTCTCTAGAAACTGC
TGAGGGCTGGACCGCATCTGGGGACCATCTGTTCTTGGCCCTGAGCCGGGGCAGGAACTGCTTACCACAG
ATATCCTGTTTGGCCCATATTCAGCTGTTCCATCTGTTCTTGGCCCTGAGCCGGGGCAGGAACTGCTTAC
CACAGATATCCTGTTTGGCCCATATTCAGCTGTTCCATCTGTTCCTGACCTTGATCTGAACTTCTCTATT
CTCAGTTATGTATTTTTCCATGCCTTGCAAAATGGCGTTACTTAAGCTAGCTTGCCAAACCTACAGGTGG
GGTCTTTCATTCCCCCCTTTTTCTGGAGACTAAATAAAATCTTTTATTTTATCGGCCCTCTAGATGCATG
CTCGAGTTAGATTACATCTTCTGCAACTGTGGTGTCAAAAATCTGATAGCAAATTTGATTATCTGTTCCA
TTTGTGACATTGTATGACTTGATGAAGCATTCCAACCACGGATATGCATCAATTTTTATTCCTGGAGGAC
AAAACATATCCATGATCATATCCACACTTTTCTGAAGGTCATCATCCATCAGAACTTCTGATGCTGGAAT
CTGGAAGAATTTGTCAGAATCCATGAGATAGGCTTCTAGTACTCCTGTTCCATCATCAAGTGTAAAGGTC
ATAACAAACACATATTGGAGGGGTACAATACCCAGTGCTTCTGCCACAGAAGAAGGAATCCACGATGTTT
TATCAACCAGGGAATTTAGATTTTGTATGGATCTCAAACTAGAACACTGTTTACATCCATAGTGATGTAT
TGTTCCTTGTATAAGAAATGGTGCTGAAAGGTCCAAAAGTTCCAGGTCTTCGTGGCCAGATCTCACAGGA
ATTACACTATTAAACTTGTTCGAGAGTTTGCAAATTTCACTGAGTGTACCTCCTTCTATCAAAAGTAGAC
ATTCATTTGAAAGCGGGAGAATACCATTATTTTTCACAAAATGAACTGCTACTTTTCGTCCTTTTTGATT
TTTAGTGGTCCAGATTTTTGAATCATATAATGATGTATTTTGTAGCTTGACATCTGGGGTTTTAGTTGCA
CCATCCTGAAAAATTATATCCAAATCGCCCTCATGTGGAACTTCTTGCAGCAAATGACATTTAGGGCAAT
GAAGTTTAACAGACTGAAATAGTCTTCTGGGCTTATATGACCTCAATTTTGCTCGGATGCGGTATTGTTG
AGGAGCTTTTTGTTTCAAAATGGCACATAGTGGTGTCCTCTCCAAATACTGATGATCTGTAAGTATTGTA
GCAGATAGCTGTTGACATCTTTCTACCTCGTATAATGATACTGATCCAGAGCTTGGAAAGCTGTCGTCAG
GTTCTGATTGACAGATAACATCTGAATGCTGATTGGCTGTCAAATTTGCAGATTCTAAATCCTTTTTCAG
TTGATCCACATCAGAGTTACTTTCTGGCAAGACCCTGATTCCCCGACCGTAACTGGTACCTCCATGAAGA
TGAAACTCTAAACTTAACATTGTCTGATTCTCTGAATTCATTGATTGAAGTTTGGTATGAAGGCTATAGA
TTCTAAGAAAGCTTCCAACCTTCAGAGATCTTGCCACATGAACATGGTTATCGTAGACTAAAATGTCTAT
TGTCAGATTTTGTAGCCGATGGATGTGACTTAAATCACCTTCAAGAACAAGGTCTTGTATTAAGACTCTC
CAAGATGGAAATGGTGTCCTGGTGCCATCCCATACCTTTAGAAGAAATGATGCTCCGTCCACTTCTGCTT
TGCCCAAGAGCTGACAAGTCAGGTCAAAATACTGCATTGGCTGAACATCACACAATTTTAGTAATGTCCA
AGACGGTGACATATGAGTAGATGCCCAAACACGTAAGGCTTCTACCATTTTGTGGTCCTCAGTGGATCCT
CTCTTTCTTAACAAATCTTCTTCAGAAATCAACTTTTGTTCCATGGTGGCTGATCCGAGCTCGGTACCAA
GCTTGGGTCTCCCTATAGTGAGTCGTATTAATTTCGATAAGCCAGTAAGCAGTGGGTTCTCTAGTTAGCC
AGAGAGCTCTGCTTATATAGACCTCCCACCGTACACGCCTACCGCCCATTTGCGTCAATGGGGCGGAGTT
GTTACGACATTTTGGAAAGTCCCGTTGATTTTGGTGCCAAAACAAACTCCCATTGACGTCAATGGGGTGG
AGACTTGGAAATCCCCGTGAGTCAAACCGCTATCCACGCCCATTGATGTACTGCCAAAACCGCATCACCA
TGGTAATAGCGATGACTAATACGTAGATGTACTGCCAAGTAGGAAAGTCCCATAAGGTCATGTACTGGGC
ATAATGCCAGGCGGGCCATTTACCGTCATTGACGTCAATAGGGGGCGTACTTGGCATATGATACACTTGA
TGTACTGCCAAGTGGGCAGTTTACCGTAAATACTCCACCCATTGACGTCAATGGAAAGTCCCTATTGGCG
TTACTATGGGAACATACGTCATTATTGACGTCAATGGGCGGGGGTCGTTGGGCGGTCAGCCAGGCGGGCC
ATTTACCGTAAGTTATGTAACGCGGAACTCCATATATGGGCTATGAACTAATGACCCCGTAATTGATTAC
TATTAATAACTAGTCAATAATCAATGTCAACGCGTATATCTGGCCCGTACATCGCGAAGCAGCGCAAAAC
GCCTAACCCTAAGCAGATTCTTCATGCAATTGTCGGTCAAGCCTTGCCTTGTTGTAGCTTAAATTTTGCT
CGCGCACTACTCAGCGACCTCCAACACACAAGCAGGGAGCAGATACTGGCTTAACTATGCGGCATCAGAG
CAGATTGTACTGAGAGTGCACCATAGGGGATCGGGAGATCCGATGCATGGGGTCGTGCGCTCCTTTCGGT
CGGGCGCTGCGGGTCGTGGGGCGGGCGTCAGGCACCGGGCTTGCGGGTCATGCACCAGGTGCGCGGTCCT
TCGGGCACCTCGACGTCGGCGGTGACGGTGAAGCCGAGCCGCTCGTAGAAGGGGAGGTTGCGGGGCGCGG
AGGTCTCCAGGAAGGCGGGCACCCCGGCGCGCTCGGCCGCCTCCACTCCGGGGAGCACGACGGCGCTGCC
CAGACCCTTGCCCTGGTGGTCGGGCGAGACGCCGACGGTGGCCAGGAACCACGCGGGCTCCTTGGGCCGG
TGCGGCGCCAGGAGGCCTTCCATCTGTTGCTGCGCGGCCAGCCGGGAACCGCTCAACTCGGCCATGCGCG
GGCCGATCTCGGCGAACACCGCCCCCGCTTCGACGCTCTCCGGCGTGGTCCAGACCGCCACCGCGGCGCC
GTCGTCCGCGACCCACACCTTGCCGATGTCGAGCCCGACGCGCGTGAGGAAGAGTTCTTGCAGCTCGGTG
ACCCGCTCGATGTGGCGGTCCGGATCGACGGTGTGGCGCGTGGCGGGGTAGTCGGCGAACGCGGCGGCGA
GGGTGCGTACGGCCCTGGGGACGTCGTCGCGGGTGGCGAGGCGCACCGTGGGCTTGTACTCGGTCATGGT
AAGCTGATCCGGCCGGCGCCTAGAGAAGGAGTGAGGGCTGGATAAAGGGAGGATCGAGGCGGGGTCGAAC
GAGGAGGTTCAAGGGGGAGAGACGGGGCGGATGGAGGAAGAGGAGGCGGAGGCTTAGGGTGTACAAAGGG
CTTGACCCAGGGAGGGGGGTCAAAAGCCAAGGCTTCCCAGGTCACGATGTAGGGGACCTGGTCTGGGTGT
CCATGCGGGCCAGGTGAAAAGACCTTGATCTTAACCTGGGTGATGAGGTCTCGGTTAAAGGTGCCGTCTC
GCGGCCATCCGACGTTAAAGGTTGGCCATTCTGCAGAGCAGAAGGTAACCCAACGTCTCTTCTTGACATC
TACCGACTGGTTGTGAGCGATCCGCTCGACATCTTTCCAGTGACCTAAGGTCAAACTTAAGGGAGTGGTA
ACAGTCTGGCCCTAATTTTCAGACAAATACAGAAACACAGTCAGACAGAGACAACACAGAACGATGCTGC
AGCGCTGCAGCAGACAAGACGCGCGGCTTCGGTTCCAAACCGAAAGCAAAAATTCAGACGGAGGCGGGAA
CTGTTTTAGGTTCTCGTCTCCTACCAGAACCACATATCCTGACGGGGTCGGATTCCACATCGACTCCCTT
CCTCAGGTCGGGCCACAAAAACGGCCCCCAAAGTCCCTGGGACGTCTCCCAGGGTTGCGGCCGGGTGTTC
AGAACTCGTCAGTTCCACCACGGGTCCGCCAGATACAGAGCTAGTTAGCTAACTAGTACCGACGCAGGCG
CATAAAATCAGTCATAGACACTAGACAATCGGACAGACACAGATAAGTTGCTGGCCAGCTTGCCTCCCGG
TGGTGGGTCGGTGGTCCCTGGGCAGGGGTCTCCCGATCCCGGACGAGCCCCCAAATGAAAGACCCCCGCT
GACGGGTAGTCAATCACTCAGAGGAGACCCTCCCAAGGAACAGCGAGACCACAAGTCGGATGCAACTGCA
AGAGGGTTTATTGGATACACGGGTACCCGGGCGACTCAGTCAATCGGAGGACTGGCGCCCCGAGTGAGGG
GTTGTGGGCTCTTTTATTGAGCTCGGGGAGCAGAAGCGCGCGAACAGAAGCGAGAAGCGAACTGATTGGT
TAGTTCAAATAAGGCACAGGGTCATTTCAGGTCCTTGGGGCACCCTGGAAACATCTGATGGTTCTCTAGA
AACTGCTGAGGGCTGGACCGCATCTGGGGACCATCTGTTCTTGGCCCTGAGCCGGGGCAGGAACTGCTTA
CCACAGATATCCTGTTTGGCCCATATTCAGCTGTTCCATCTGTTCTTGGCCCTGAGCCGGGGCAGGAACT
GCTTACCACAGATATCCTGTTTGGCCCATATTCAGGCTGCAGGTGGCACTTTTCGGGGAAATGTGCGCGG
AACCCCTATTTGTTTATTTTTCTAAATACATTCAAATATGTATCCGCTCATGAGACAATAACCCTGATAA
ATGCTTCAATAATATTGAAAAAGGAAGAGTATGAGTATTCAACATTTCCGTGTCGCCCTTATTCCCTTTT
TTGCGGCATTTTGCCTTCCTGTTTTTGCTCACCCAGAAACGCTGGTGAAAGTAAAAGATGCTGAAGATCA
GTTGGGTGCACGAGTGGGTTACATCGAACTGGATCTCAACAGCGGTAAGATCCTTGAGAGTTTTCGCCCC
GAAGAACGTTTTCCAATGATGAGCACTTTTAAAGTTCTGCTATGTGGCGCGGTATTATCCCGTATTGACG
CCGGGCAAGAGCAACTCGGTCGCCGCATACACTATTCTCAGAATGACTTGGTTGAGTACTCACCAGTCAC
AGAAAAGCATCTTACGGATGGCATGACAGTAAGAGAATTATGCAGTGCTGCCATAACCATGAGTGATAAC
ACTGCGGCCAACTTACTTCTGACAACGATCGGAGGACCGAAGGAGCTAACCGCTTTTTTGCACAACATGG
GGGATCATGTAACTCGCCTTGATCGTTGGGAACCGGAGCTGAATGAAGCCATACCAAACGACGAGCGTGA
CACCACGATGCCTGTAGCAATGGCAACAACGTTGCGCAAACTATTAACTGGCGAACTACTTACTCTAGCT
TCCCGGCAACAATTAATAGACTGGATGGAGGCGGATAAAGTTGCAGGACCACTTCTGCGCTCGGCCCTTC
CGGCTGGCTGGTTTATTGCTGATAAATCTGGAGCCGGTGAGCGTGGGTCTCGCGGTATCATTGCAGCACT
GGGGCCAGATGGTAAGCCCTCCCGTATCGTAGTTATCTACACGACGGGGAGTCAGGCAACTATGGATGAA
CGAAATAGACAGATCGCTGAGATAGGTGCCTCACTGATTAAGCATTGGTAACTGTCAGACCAAGTTTACT
CATATATACTTTAGATTGATTTGCGGCCGCAAAAGGATCTAGGTGAAGATCCTTTTTGATAATCTCATGA
CCAAAATCCCTTAACGTGAGTTTTCGTTCCACTGAGCGTCAGACCCCGTAGAAAAGATCAAAGGATCTTC
TTGAGATCCTTTTTTTCTGCGCGTAATCTGCTGCTTGCAAACAAAAAAACCACCGCTACCAGCGGTGGTT
TGTTTGCCGGATCAAGAGCTACCAACTCTTTTTCCGAAGGTAACTGGCTTCAGCAGAGCGCAGATACCAA
ATACTGTTCTTCTAGTGTAGCCGTAGTTAGGCCACCACTTCAAGAACTCTGTAGCACCGCCTACATACCT
CGCTCTGCTAATCCTGTTACCAGTGGCTGCTGCCAGTGGCGATAAGTCGTGTCTTACCGGGTTGGACTCA
AGACGATAGTTACCGGATAAGGCGCAGCGGTCGGGCTGAACGGGGGGTTCGTGCACACAGCCCAGCTTGG
AGCGAACGACCTACACCGAACTGAGATACCTACAGCGTGAGCTATGAGAAAGCGCCACGCTTCCCGAAGG
GAGAAAGGCGGACAGGTATCCGGTAAGCGGCAGGGTCGGAACAGGAGAGCGCACGAGGGAGCTTCCAGGG
GGAAACGCCTGGTATCTTTATAGTCCTGTCGGGTTTCGCCACCTCTGACTTGAGCGTCGATTTTTGTGAT
GCTCGTCAGGGGGGCGGAGCCTATGGAAAAACGCCAGCAACGCGGCCTTTTTACGGTTCCTGGCCTTTTG
CTGGCCTTTTGCTCACATGTTCTTTCCTGCGTTATCCCCTGATTCTGTGGATAACCGTATTACCGCCTTT
GAGTGAGCTGATACCGCTCGCCGCAGCCGAACGACCGAGCGCAGCGAGTCAGTGAGCGAGGAAGCGGAAG
Features (pLannotate 1.2.2; 17 found; start..end, strand, type, name):
      2..54      +  CDS            lacI (fragment): lac repressor; lacI; The lac repressor binds to the lac operator to inhibit transcription in E. coli. This inhibition can be relieved by adding lactose or isopropyl-β-D-thiogalactopyranoside (IPTG).
    120..589     -  LTR            LTR: long terminal repeat from Moloney murine leukemia virus
    590..711     -  LTR            3' LTR (ΔU3) (fragment): self-inactivating 3' long terminal repeat (LTR) from Moloney murine leukemia virus
    780..2306    -  CDS            POT1 (fragment): POTE1_HUMAN - Experimental evidence at protein level: Swiss-Prot protein existence level 1. Component of the telomerase ribonucleoprotein (RNP) complex that is essential for the replication of chromosome termini. Is a component of the double-stranded telomeric DNA-binding TRF1 complex which is involved in the regulation of telomere length by cis- inhibition of telomerase. Also acts as a single-stranded telomeric DNA- binding protein and thus may act as a downstream effector of the TRF1 complex and may transduce information about telomere maintenance and/or length to the telomere terminus. Comp
   2325..2353    -  CDS            3xMyc (fragment): 3 tandem Myc epitope tags
   2392..2410    -  promoter       T7 promoter: promoter for bacteriophage T7 RNA polymerase
   2426..2459    -  LTR            5' LTR (truncated) (fragment): truncated 5' long terminal repeat (LTR) from HIV-1
   2455..2658    -  promoter       CMV promoter: human cytomegalovirus (CMV) immediate early promoter
   2659..3038    -  enhancer       CMV enhancer: human cytomegalovirus immediate early enhancer
   3193..3245    +  misc_feature   bom (fragment): basis of mobility region from pBR322
   3318..3917    -  CDS            PuroR: puromycin N-acetyltransferase; pac from Streptomyces alboniger; confers resistance to puromycin
   3935..4351    -  CDS            gag (truncated): truncated Moloney murine leukemia virus (MMLV) gag gene lacking the start codon
   4418..4692    -  misc_feature   MESV Ψ (fragment): packaging signal of murine embryonic stem cell virus
   4816..5285    -  LTR            LTR: long terminal repeat from Moloney murine leukemia virus
   5316..5420    +  promoter       AmpR promoter: bla
   5421..6281    +  CDS            AmpR: β-lactamase; bla; confers resistance to ampicillin, carbenicillin, and related antibiotics
   6441..7029    +  rep_origin     ori: high-copy-number ColE1/pMB1/pBR322/pUC origin of replication
