[The description below was written by a language model from this plasmid's Addgene catalogue record and pLannotate feature annotations shown in this document.]
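Description:
pLPC myc hPOT1 delta OB is a Moloney murine leukemia virus-based retroviral expression vector built on the pLPC backbone, carrying a truncated form of human POT1 (Protection of Telomeres 1) that, as the name indicates, lacks the OB fold, the region associated with POT1's binding to single-stranded telomeric DNA. The sequenced plasmid is about 7.2 kb, consistent with a roughly 1.5 kb insert in a 5.7 kb backbone. It is maintained in E. coli as a high-copy plasmid through a ColE1/pUC-type origin and selected with ampicillin via the β-lactamase gene.

The proviral cassette is flanked by MMLV long terminal repeats and contains a packaging signal (annotated as MESV Ψ) with an adjoining truncated gag segment lacking its start codon, elements that allow the transcript to be packaged into virions when the plasmid is introduced into a retroviral packaging cell line. Downstream of Ψ/gag lies the puromycin N-acetyltransferase gene, positioned for expression from the 5′ LTR, for selecting transduced mammalian cells. An internal CMV enhancer/promoter then drives the POT1 fragment, which was cloned between BamHI and XhoI sites in frame with an N-terminal Myc epitope supplied by the backbone, allowing detection of the mutant protein with anti-Myc antibodies. A T7 promoter sits just upstream of the tag. Several short annotations (lacI, bom and HIV-1 LTR fragments) appear to be backbone remnants or incidental matches.

The construct is suited to stable expression of tagged POT1ΔOB in cultured cells, and the associated study addressed POT1 as a downstream transducer of TRF1-dependent telomere length control.
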