Addgene plasmid #13241: pLPC myc hPOT1 delta OB
Depositing lab: Titia de Lange. Depositing organization: Rockefeller University. Publication: POT1 as a terminal transducer of TRF1 telomere length control. Loayza D, De Lange T. Nature. 2003 Jun 26. 423(6943):1013-8. 10.1038/nature01688 PubMed 12768206.
Backbone
  Vector backbone: pLPC
  Backbone size w/o insert (bp): 5700
  Vector type: Retroviral
  Selectable markers: Puromycin
Growth in bacteria
  Bacterial resistance: Ampicillin, 100 μg/mL
  Growth temperature: 37°C
  Growth strain: DH5alpha
  Copy number: High Copy
Gene/Insert
  Gene/Insert name: Protection of Telomeres 1 delta OB (alt names: POT1 delta OB; 2827)
  Species: H. sapiens (human)
  Insert size (bp): 1500
  GenBank ID: FLJ11073 POT1 delta OB
  Entrez Gene: POT1 (a.k.a. CMM10, CRMCC3, GLM9, HPOT1, PFBMFT8, TPDS3)
  Tag / fusion protein: Myc (N terminal on backbone)
  Cloning method: Restriction Enzyme; 5′ cloning site BamHI (not destroyed); 3′ cloning site XhoI (not destroyed)
  Sequencing primers: 5′ TAGGCGTGTACGGTGGGA; 3′ CTTGCCAAACCTACAGGT
Terms and licenses: Academic/Nonprofit Terms; Industry Terms: Not Available to Industry
How to cite: pLPC myc hPOT1 delta OB was a gift from Titia de Lange (Addgene plasmid # 13241 ; http://n2t.net/addgene:13241 ; RRID:Addgene_13241)
