>Addgene plasmid #13241 | pLPC myc hPOT1 delta OB | addgene partial sequence | sequence record 19626 | CMV-F 5'-CGCAAATGGGCGGTAGGCGTG-3'
AGCTCTCTGGCTACTAGAGAACCCACTGCTTACTGGCTTATCGAAATTAATACGACTCACTATAGGGAGA
CCCAAGCTTGGTACCGAGCTCGGATCAGCCACCATGGAACAAAAGTTGATTTCTGAAGAAGATTTGTTAA
GAAAGAGAGGATCCACTGAGGACCACAAAATGGTAGAAGCCTTACGTGTTTGGGCATCTACTCATATGTC
ACCGTCTTGGACATTACTAAAATTGTGTGATGTTCAGCCAATGCAGTATTTTGACCTGACTTGTCAGCTC
TTGGGCAAAGCAGAAGTGGACGGAGCATCATTTCTTCTAAAGGTATGGGATGGCACCAGGACACCATTTC
CATCTTGGAGAGTCTTAATACAAGACCTTGTTCTTGAAGGTGATTTAAGTCACATCCATCGGCTACAAAA
TCTGACAATAGACATTTTAGTCTACGATAACCATGTTCATGTGGCAAGATCTCTGAAGGTTGGAAGCTTT
CTTAGAATCTATAGCCTTCATACCAAACTTCAATCAATGAATTCAGAGAATCAGACAATGTTAAGTTTAG
AGTTTCATCTTCATGGAGGTACCAGTTACGGTCGGG
